Addgene plasmid #235974: pME_G_E_004_UAV_mScarlet-I
Purpose: Universal acceptor vector with mScarlet-I placeholder for lvl0 assembly
Depositing lab: Tobias Erb. Depositing organization: Max Planck Institute for Terrestrial Microbiology. Publication: A modular high-throughput approach for advancing synthetic biology in the chloroplast of Chlamydomonas. Inckemann RM, Chotel T, Burgis M, Brinkmann CK, Andreas L, Baumann J, Sharma P, Klose M, Barrett J, Ries F, Paczia N, Glatter T, Mackinder LCM, Willmund F, Erb TJ. Nat Plants. 2025 Nov;11(11):2332-2349. doi: 10.1038/s41477-025-02126-2. Epub 2025 Nov 3. PubMed 41184475.
Backbone
  Vector backbone: pSB1C3
  Backbone size w/o insert (bp): 2093
  Vector type: Synthetic Biology
Growth in bacteria
  Bacterial resistance: Chloramphenicol, 25 μg/mL
  Growth temperature: 37°C
  Growth strain: DH5alpha
  Copy number: High Copy
Gene/Insert
  Gene/Insert name: UAV_mScar
  Species: Discosoma sp.
  Insert size (bp): 1016
  Cloning method: Restriction Enzyme; 5′ cloning site BsmBI (destroyed during cloning); 3′ cloning site BsmBI (destroyed during cloning)
  Sequencing primers: 5′ CGTATCACGAGGCAGAATTTC; 3′ CCTGCATAACGCGAAGTAATC
Terms and licenses: Academic/Nonprofit Terms; Industry Terms: Not Available to Industry
Depositor comments: Please visit https://doi.org/10.1101/2024.05.08.593163 for bioRxiv preprint.
How to cite: pME_G_E_004_UAV_mScarlet-I was a gift from Tobias Erb (Addgene plasmid # 235974 ; http://n2t.net/addgene:235974 ; RRID:Addgene_235974)
