[The description below was written by a language model from this plasmid's Addgene catalogue record and pLannotate feature annotations shown in this document.]
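Description:
pME_G_E_004_UAV_mScarlet-I is a universal acceptor vector for level 0 part assembly in a modular cloning system, deposited alongside work on high-throughput synthetic biology in the Chlamydomonas chloroplast. It is built on the BioBrick backbone pSB1C3 and is a small plasmid of about 3.1 kb, maintained in E. coli. Propagation relies on a high-copy ColE1/pUC-type origin. Selection uses chloramphenicol resistance from the cat gene, which is driven by its native promoter and followed by the lambda t0 terminator. The BioBrick prefix and suffix are still present, as are the flanking backbone terminators (a his operon terminator and a putative bacterial terminator) that insulate the cloning region from read-through transcription.

The roughly 1 kb insert is a placeholder cassette encoding mScarlet-I, a rapidly maturing monomeric red fluorescent protein, followed by the rrnB T1 and T7Te terminators. The feature table annotates no promoter upstream of the reporter, so the record does not state what drives its expression. There is about 190 bp of unannotated sequence before the coding region where such an element could sit. The cassette was installed through BsmBI sites that were destroyed during cloning.

In acceptor vectors of this kind, an incoming basic part typically replaces the fluorescent placeholder during Type IIS assembly, so correct clones appear as colourless colonies against a background of red parental colonies. The record does not specify which enzyme sites or overhangs are used for that replacement step. Its stated purpose is to domesticate new parts into the level 0 tier of the toolkit.
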