Features (pLannotate 1.2.2; 11 found; start..end, strand, type, name):
    187..873     +  CDS            mScarlet-I: mScarlet-I is a basic (constitutively fluorescent) red fluorescent protein published in 2016, derived from synthetic construct. It is reported to be a rapidly-maturing monomer with moderate acid sensitivity.
    885..956     +  terminator     rrnB T1 terminator: transcription terminator T1 from the E. coli rrnB gene
    972..999     +  terminator     T7Te terminator: phage T7 early transcription terminator
   1030..1049    +  misc_feature   BioBrick suffix: universal suffix for all parts
   1050..1107    +  terminator     his operon terminator: This putative transcriptin terminator from the E. coli his operon has a 2-bp deletion introduced during synthesis. Its efficiency has not been determined.
   1302..1890    -  rep_origin     ori: high-copy-number ColE1/pMB1/pBR322/pUC origin of replication
   2073..2167    -  terminator     lambda t0 terminator: transcription terminator from phage lambda
   2191..2847    -  CDS            cat: CAT_ECOLX - Experimental evidence at protein level: Swiss-Prot protein existence level 1. This enzyme is an effector of chloramphenicol resistance in bacteria. From Escherichia coli. This protein is used as a marker in many commonly used cloning vectors, such as pACYC184.
   2848..2945    -  promoter       cat promoter: promoter of the E. coli cat gene encoding chloramphenicol acetyltransferase
   3031..3074    -  terminator     bacterial terminator: putative bacterial transcription terminator
   3077..3098    +  misc_feature   BioBrick prefix: BioBrick prefix for parts that do not start with "ATG"
>Addgene plasmid #235974 | pME_G_E_004_UAV_mScarlet-I | addgene full sequence | sequence record 476166 | Addgene NGS Result
GGTCTCGTGAGACGGAAAGTGAAACGTGATTTCATGCGTCATTTTGAACATTTTGTAAATCTTATTTAAT
AATGTGTGCGGCAATTCACATTTAATTTATGAATGTTTTCTTAACATCGCGGCAACTCAAGAAACGGCAG
GTTCGGATCTTAGCTACTAGAGAAAGAGGAGAAATACTAGATGCGTAAAGGCGAAGCAGTGATCAAAGAA
TTTATGCGCTTCAAAGTTCACATGGAAGGTTCTATGAACGGCCACGAATTTGAAATTGAAGGTGAAGGCG
AAGGTCGTCCATACGAAGGTACTCAAACCGCAAAACTGAAAGTTACCAAAGGTGGTCCACTGCCATTTTC
TTGGGATATTCTGTCTCCACAATTTATGTACGGTTCTCGTGCATTTATCAAACACCCAGCAGATATTCCA
GACTACTACAAACAATCTTTTCCGGAAGGTTTCAAATGGGAACGTGTTATGAATTTTGAAGATGGTGGTG
CAGTTACGGTTACCCAAGATACCTCTCTGGAAGATGGTACTCTGATCTACAAAGTTAAACTGCGTGGTAC
TAACTTTCCACCAGATGGTCCAGTTATGCAGAAAAAAACCATGGGTTGGGAAGCATCTACCGAACGTCTG
TACCCAGAAGATGGCGTTCTGAAAGGTGATATCAAAATGGCACTGCGTCTGAAAGATGGCGGTCGTTACC
TGGCAGATTTCAAAACCACCTACAAAGCGAAAAAACCAGTTCAAATGCCAGGTGCATACAACGTTGATCG
TAAACTGGATATTACCAGCCACAACGAAGATTACACCGTTGTTGAACAATACGAACGTTCTGAAGGCCGT
CACTCTACCGGTGGTATGGATGAACTGTACAAATAACCAGGCATCAAATAAAACGAAAGGCTCAGTCGAA
AGACTGGGCCTTTCGTTTTATCTGTTGTTTGTCGGTGAACGCTCTCTACTAGAGTCACACTGGCTCACCT
TCGGGTGGGCCTTTCTGCGTTTATACGTCTCATGAGACCACTCATCGCGACTAGTAGCGGCCGCTGCAGT
CCGGCAAAAAAGGGCAAGGTGTCACCACCCTGCCCTTTTTCTTTAAAACCGAAAAGATTACTTCGCGTTA
TGCAGGCTTCCTCGCTCACTGACTCGCTGCGCTCGGTCGTTCGGCTGCGGCGAGCGGTATCAGCTCACTC
AAAGGCGGTAATACGGTTATCCACAGAATCAGGGGATAACGCAGGAAAGAACATGTGAGCAAAAGGCCAG
CAAAAGGCCAGGAACCGTAAAAAGGCCGCGTTGCTGGCGTTTTTCCATAGGCTCCGCCCCCCTGACGAGC
ATCACAAAAATCGACGCTCAAGTCAGAGGTGGCGAAACCCGACAGGACTATAAAGATACCAGGCGTTTCC
CCCTGGAAGCTCCCTCGTGCGCTCTCCTGTTCCGACCCTGCCGCTTACCGGATACCTGTCCGCCTTTCTC
CCTTCGGGAAGCGTGGCGCTTTCTCATAGCTCACGCTGTAGGTATCTCAGTTCGGTGTAGGTCGTTCGCT
CCAAGCTGGGCTGTGTGCACGAACCCCCCGTTCAGCCCGACCGCTGCGCCTTATCCGGTAACTATCGTCT
TGAGTCCAACCCGGTAAGACACGACTTATCGCCACTGGCAGCAGCCACTGGTAACAGGATTAGCAGAGCG
AGGTATGTAGGCGGTGCTACAGAGTTCTTGAAGTGGTGGCCTAACTACGGCTACACTAGAAGAACAGTAT
TTGGTATCTGCGCTCTGCTGAAGCCAGTTACCTTCGGAAAAAGAGTTGGTAGCTCTTGATCCGGCAAACA
AACCACCGCTGGTAGCGGTGGTTTTTTTGTTTGCAAGCAGCAGATTACGCGCAGAAAAAAAGGATCTCAA
GAAGATCCTTTGATCTTTTCTACGGGGTCTGACGCTCAGTGGAACGAAAACTCACGTTAAGGGATTTTGG
TCATGAGATTATCAAAAAGGATCTTCACCTAGATCCTTTTAAATTAAAAATGAAGTTTTAAATCAATCTA
AAGTATATATGAGTAAACTTGGTCTGACAGCTCGAGGCTTGGATTCTCACCAATAAAAAACGCCCGGCGG
CAACCGAGCGTTCTGAACAAATCCAGATGGAGTTCTGAGGTCATTACTGGATCTATCAACAGGAGTCCAA
GCGAGCTCGATATCAAATTACGCCCCGCCCTGCCACTCGTCGCAGTACTGTTGTAATTCATTAAGCATTC
TGCCGACATGGAAGCCATCACAAACGGCATGATGAACCTGAATCGCCAGCGGCATCAGCACCTTGTCGCC
TTGCGTATAATATTTGCCCATGGTGAAAACGGGGGCGAAGAAGTTGTCCATATTGGCCACGTTTAAATCA
AAACTGGTGAAACTCACCCAGGGATTGGCTGATACGAAAAACATATTCTCAATAAACCCTTTAGGGAAAT
AGGCCAGGTTTTCACCGTAACACGCCACATCTTGCGAATATATGTGTAGAAACTGCCGGAAATCGTCGTG
GTATTCACTCCAGAGTGATGAAAACGTTTCAGTTTGCTCATGGAAAACGGTGTAACAAGGGTGAACACTA
TCCCATATCACCAGCTCACCGTCTTTCATTGCCATACGAAATTCCGGATGAGCATTCATCAGGCGGGCAA
GAATGTGAATAAAGGCCGGATAAAACTTGTGCTTATTTTTCTTTACGGTCTTTAAAAAGGCCGTAATATC
CAGCTGAACGGTCTGGTTATAGGTACATTGAGCAACTGACTGAAATGCCTCAAAATGTTCTTTACGATGC
CATTGGGATATATCAACGGTGGTATATCCAGTGATTTTTTTCTCCATTTTAGCTTCCTTAGCTCCTGAAA
ATCTCGATAACTCAAAAAATACGCCCGGTAGTGATCTTATTTCATTATGGTGAAAGTTGGAACCTCTTAC
GTGCCCGATCAACTCGAGTGCCACCTGACGTCTAAGAAACCATTATTATCATGACATTAACCTATAAAAA
TAGGCGTATCACGAGGCAGAATTTCAGATAAAAAAAATCCTTAGCTTTCGCTAAGGATGATTTCTGGAAT
TCGCGGCCGCTTCTAGAGCGATGAGT
